Addgene plasmid #60865: pET28a-HIS-Xyl-Xmod-DocIII
Purpose: Characteristic fingerprint molecule fused to dockerin type III domain to perform single molecule force spectroscopy experiments; covalently immobilized via introduced Cystein in Xylanase T120C
Depositing lab: Hermann Gaub. Depositing organization: Ludwig-Maximilians-Universitaet Muenchen (LMU). Publication: Ultrastable cellulosome-adhesion complex tightens under load. Schoeler C, Malinowska KH, Bernardi RC, Milles LF, Jobst MA, Durner E, Ott W, Fried DB, Bayer EA, Schulten K, Gaub HE, Nash MA. Nat Commun. 2014 Dec 8;5:5635. doi: 10.1038/ncomms6635. PubMed 25482395.
Backbone
  Vector backbone: pET28a
  Backbone manufacturer: Novagen
  Backbone size w/o insert (bp): 4304
  Total vector size (bp): 6194
  Vector type: Bacterial Expression
Growth in bacteria
  Bacterial resistance: Kanamycin, 50 μg/mL
  Growth temperature: 37°C
  Growth strain: DH5alpha
  Copy number: Low Copy
Gene/Insert 1
  Gene/Insert name: Xyl (alt name: Xylanase)
  Species: Synthetic; Bacillus stearothermophilus
  Insert size (bp): 1161
  Mutation: Threonine 120 to Cysteine in Xylanase domain
  Promoter: T7
  Tag / fusion protein: 6xHIS (N terminal on insert)
  Cloning method: Restriction Enzyme; 5′ cloning site BspHI (destroyed during cloning); 3′ cloning site KpnI (not destroyed)
  Sequencing primers: 5′ T7 Forward; 3′ T7 Reverse
Gene/Insert 2
  Gene/Insert name: Xmod-DocIII (alt names: dockerin type III; x-module)
  Species: Ruminococcus flavefaciens
  Insert size (bp): 729
  Promoter: T7
  Cloning method: Restriction Enzyme; 5′ cloning site KpnI (not destroyed); 3′ cloning site BamHI (not destroyed)
  Sequencing primers: 5′ T7 Forward; 3′ T7 Reverse
Resource information
  A portion of this plasmid was derived from a plasmid made by: We thankfully received the plasmid from Professor Edward Bayer (Department of Biological Chemistry, Weizmann Institute of Science, Israel) as recently described in this paper: "Atypical cohesin-dockerin complex responsible for cell surface attachment of cellulosomal components: binding fidelity, promiscuity, and structural buttresses."Salama-Alber Orly, Jobby Maroor K., Chitayat Seth, Smith Steven P., White Bryan A., Shimon Linda J. W., Lamed Raphael, Frolow Felix, Bayer Edward A. (The Journal of biological chemistry, 2013, 288 (23).
Terms and licenses: Academic/Nonprofit Terms; Industry Terms: Not Available to Industry
How to cite: pET28a-HIS-Xyl-Xmod-DocIII was a gift from Hermann Gaub (Addgene plasmid # 60865 ; http://n2t.net/addgene:60865 ; RRID:Addgene_60865)
