[The description below was written by a language model from this plasmid's Addgene catalogue record and pLannotate feature annotations shown in this document.]
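Description:
pET28a-HIS-Xyl-Xmod-DocIII is a 6,194 bp bacterial expression plasmid catalogued on the Novagen pET28a backbone. It encodes a single fusion protein designed for single-molecule force spectroscopy. The plasmid is selected with kanamycin through the aph(3')-Ia gene. It replicates from a ColE1/pMB1-type origin accompanied by the bom region and rop, which fits its listing as low copy. The annotated backbone differs somewhat from a standard pET28a. It contains tetracycline efflux gene fragments and a tet promoter flanking the expression cassette, and no lacI, lac operator or f1 origin is annotated, so expression may not be under the usual lac-based repression. The record does not explain this difference.

The expression cassette is driven by a T7 promoter with the phage T7 gene 10 ribosome binding site and ends at a T7 terminator, so it requires a host that supplies T7 RNA polymerase. The open reading frame begins with an N-terminal 6xHis tag for affinity purification. This is followed by a xylanase domain from Geobacillus (Bacillus) stearothermophilus carrying a threonine-120-to-cysteine substitution. A KpnI junction then links the xylanase to the X-module and type III dockerin from Ruminococcus flavefaciens. The feature table does not annotate the Xmod-DocIII segment, but it lies in the unannotated stretch between the xylanase and the terminator. A short hit to a T7 gene 10B-derived solubility tag just before the terminator is probably residual vector sequence.

In use, the xylanase serves as a fingerprint domain whose characteristic unfolding identifies genuine single-molecule traces. The engineered cysteine allows site-specific covalent immobilization. The dockerin provides the binding handle for probing the mechanical strength of the cellulosomal adhesion complex under load.
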