Features (pLannotate 1.2.2; 14 found; start..end, strand, type, name):
      4..819     -  CDS            KanR: aminoglycoside phosphotransferase; aph(3')-Ia; confers resistance to kanamycin in bacteria or G418 (Geneticin®) in eukaryotes
    941..1529    +  rep_origin     ori: high-copy-number ColE1/pMB1/pBR322/pUC origin of replication
   1715..1857    -  misc_feature   bom: basis of mobility region from pBR322
   1959..2150    -  CDS            rop: Rop protein, which maintains plasmids at low copy number; rop
   2167..2547    +  CDS            YPB1_ECOLX: Protein predicted: Swiss-Prot protein existence level 4. From Escherichia coli.
   2789..3689    -  CDS            TcR (fragment): tetracycline efflux protein; tet; confers resistance to tetracycline
   3711..3729    +  promoter       T7 promoter: promoter for bacteriophage T7 RNA polymerase
   3761..3783    +  RBS            RBS: efficient ribosome binding site from bacteriophage T7 gene 10 (Olins and Rangwala, 1989)
   3796..3813    +  CDS            6xHis: 6xHis affinity tag
   3814..4950    +  CDS            XYN1_GEOSE (fragment): Experimental evidence at protein level: Swiss-Prot protein existence level 1. From Geobacillus stearothermophilus (Bacillus stearothermophilus).
   5687..5736    +  CDS            SET1 (fragment): solubility-enhancement tag derived from T7 phage gene 10B
   5744..5791    +  terminator     T7 terminator: transcription terminator for bacteriophage T7 RNA polymerase
   5817..6109    -  CDS            TcR (fragment): tetracycline efflux protein; tet; confers resistance to tetracycline
   6157..6185    -  promoter       tet promoter: E. coli promoter for tetracycline efflux protein gene
>Addgene plasmid #60865 | pET28a-HIS-Xyl-Xmod-DocIII | depositor full sequence | sequence record 98100 | Full plasmid sequence
TTCTTAGAAAAACTCATCGAGCATCAAATGAAACTGCAATTTATTCATATCAGGATTATCAATACCATAT
TTTTGAAAAAGCCGTTTCTGTAATGAAGGAGAAAACTCACCGAGGCAGTTCCATAGGATGGCAAGATCCT
GGTATCGGTCTGCGATTCCGACTCGTCCAACATCAATACAACCTATTAATTTCCCCTCGTCAAAAATAAG
GTTATCAAGTGAGAAATCACCATGAGTGACGACTGAATCCGGTGAGAATGGCAAAAGCTTATGCATTTCT
TTCCAGACTTGTTCAACAGGCCAGCCATTACGCTCGTCATCAAAATCACTCGCATCAACCAAACCGTTAT
TCATTCGTGATTGCGCCTGAGCGAGACGAAATACGCGATCGCTGTTAAAAGGACAATTACAAACAGGAAT
CGAATGCAACCGGCGCAGGAACACTGCCAGCGCATCAACAATATTTTCACCTGAATCAGGATATTCTTCT
AATACCTGGAATGCTGTTTTCCCGGGGATCGCAGTGGTGAGTAACCATGCATCATCAGGAGTACGGATAA
AATGCTTGATGGTCGGAAGAGGCATAAATTCCGTCAGCCAGTTTAGTCTGACCATCTCATCTGTAACATC
ATTGGCAACGCTACCTTTGCCATGTTTCAGAAACAACTCTGGCGCATCGGGCTTCCCATACAATCGATAG
ATTGTCGCACCTGATTGCCCGACATTATCGCGAGCCCATTTATACCCATATAAATCAGCATCCATGTTGG
AATTTAATCGCGGCCTCGAGCAAGACGTTTCCCGTTGAATATGGCTCATAACACCCCTTGTATTACTGTT
TATGTAAGCAGACAGTTTTATTGTTCATGACCAAAATCCCTTAACGTGAGTTTTCGTTCCACTGAGCGTC
AGACCCCGTAGAAAAGATCAAAGGATCTTCTTGAGATCCTTTTTTTCTGCGCGTAATCTGCTGCTTGCAA
ACAAAAAAACCACCGCTACCAGCGGTGGTTTGTTTGCCGGATCAAGAGCTACCAACTCTTTTTCCGAAGG
TAACTGGCTTCAGCAGAGCGCAGATACCAAATACTGTCCTTCTAGTGTAGCCGTAGTTAGGCCACCACTT
CAAGAACTCTGTAGCACCGCCTACATACCTCGCTCTGCTAATCCTGTTACCAGTGGCTGCTGCCAGTGGC
GATAAGTCGTGTCTTACCGGGTTGGACTCAAGACGATAGTTACCGGATAAGGCGCAGCGGTCGGGCTGAA
CGGGGGGTTCGTGCACACAGCCCAGCTTGGAGCGAACGACCTACACCGAACTGAGATACCTACAGCGTGA
GCTATGAGAAAGCGCCACGCTTCCCGAAGGGAGAAAGGCGGACAGGTATCCGGTAAGCGGCAGGGTCGGA
ACAGGAGAGCGCACGAGGGAGCTTCCAGGGGGAAACGCCTGGTATCTTTATAGTCCTGTCGGGTTTCGCC
ACCTCTGACTTGAGCGTCGATTTTTGTGATGCTCGTCAGGGGGGCGGAGCCTATGGAAAAACGCCAGCAA
CGCGGCCTTTTTACGGTTCCTGGCCTTTTGCTGGCCTTTTGCTCACATGTTCTTTCCTGCGTTATCCCCT
GATTCTGTGGATAACCGTATTACCGCCTTTGAGTGAGCTGATACCGCTCGCCGCAGCCGAACGACCGAGC
GCAGCGAGTCAGTGAGCGAGGAAGCGGAAGAGCGCCTGATGCGGTATTTTCTCCTTACGCATCTGTGCGG
TATTTCACACCGCATATATGGTGCACTCTCAGTACAATCTGCTCTGATGCCGCATAGTTAAGCCAGTATA
CACTCCGCTATCGCTACGTGACTGGGTCATGGCTGCGCCCCGACACCCGCCAACACCCGCTGACGCGCCC
TGACGGGCTTGTCTGCTCCCGGCATCCGCTTACAGACAAGCTGTGACCGTCTCCGGGAGCTGCATGTGTC
AGAGGTTTTCACCGTCATCACCGAAACGCGCGAGGCAGCTGCGGTAAAGCTCATCAGCGTGGTCGTGAAG
CGATTCACAGATGTCTGCCTGTTCATCCGCGTCCAGCTCGTTGAGTTTCTCCAGAAGCGTTAATGTCTGG
CTTCTGATAAAGCGGGCCATGTTAAGGGCGGTTTTTTCCTGTTTGGTCACTGATGCCTCCGTGTAAGGGG
GATTTCTGTTCATGGGGGTAATGATACCGATGAAACGAGAGAGGATGCTCACGATACGGGTTACTGATGA
TGAACATGCCCGGTTACTGGAACGTTGTGAGGGTAAACAACTGGCGGTATGGATGCGGCGGGACCAGAGA
AAAATCACTCAGGGTCAATGCCAGCGCTTCGTTAATACAGATGTAGGTGTTCCACAGGGTAGCCAGCAGC
ATCCTGCGATGCAGATCCGGAACATAATGGTGCAGGGCGCTGACTTCCGCGTTTCCAGACTTTACGAAAC
ACGGAAACCGAAGACCATTCATGTTGTTGCTCAGGTCGCAGACGTTTTGCAGCAGCAGTCGCTTCACGTT
CGCTCGCGTATCGGTGATTCATTCTGCTAACCAGTAAGGCAACCCCGCCAGCCTAGCCGGGTCCTCAACG
ACAGGAGCACGATCATGCGCACCCGTGGCCAGGACCCAACGCTGCCCGAGATGCGCCGCGTGCGGCTGCT
GGAGATGGCGGACGCGATGGATATGTTCTGCCAAGGGTTGGTTTGCGCATTCACAGTTCTCCGCAAGAAT
TGATTGGCTCCAATTCTTGGAGTGGTGAATCCGTTAGCGAGGTGCCGCCGGCTTCCATTCAGGTCGAGGT
GGCCCGGCTCCATGCACCGCGACGCAACGCGGGGAGGCAGACAAGGTATAGGGCGGCGCCTACAATCCAT
GCCAACCCGTTCCATGTGCTCGCCGAGGCGGCATAAATCGCCGTGACGATCAGCGGTCCAGTGATCGAAG
TTAGGCTGGTAAGAGCCGCGAGCGATCCTTGAAGCTGTCCCTGATGGTCGTCATCTACCTGCCTGGACAG
CATGGCCTGCAACGCGGGCATCCCGATGCCGCCGGAAGCGAGAAGAATCATAATGGGGAAGGCCATCCAG
CCTCGCGTCGCGAACGCCAGCAAGACGTAGCCCAGCGCGTCGGCCGCCATGCCGGCGATAATGGCCTGCT
TCTCGCCGAAACGTTTGGTGGCGGGACCAGTGACGAAGGCTTGAGCGAGGGCGTGCAAGATTCCGAATAC
CGCAAGCGACAGGCCGATCATCGTCGCGCTCCAGCGAAAGCGGTCCTCGCCGAAAATGACCCAGAGCGCT
GCCGGCACCTGTCCTACGAGTTGCATGATAAAGAAGACAGTCATAAGTGCGGCGACGATAGTCATGCCCC
GCGCCCACCGGAAGGAGCTGACTGGGTTGAAGGCTCTCAAGGGCATCGGTCGACGCTCTCCCTTATGCGA
CTCCTGCATTAGGAAGCAGCCCAGTAGTAGGTTGAGGCCGTTGAGCACCGCCGCCGCAAGGAATGGTGCA
TGCAAGGAGATGGCGCCCAACAGTCCCCCGGCCACGGGGCCTGCCACCATACCCACGCCGAAACAAGCGC
TCATGAGCCCGAAGTGGCGAGCCCGATCTTCCCCATCGGTGATGTCGGCGATATAGGCGCCAGCAACCGC
ACCTGTGGCGCCGGTGATGCCGGCCACGATGCGTCCGGCGTAGAGGATCGAGATCTCGATCCCGCGAAAT
TAATACGACTCACTATAGGGAGACCACAACGGTTTCCCTCTAGAAATAATTTTGTTTAACTTTAAGAAGG
AGATATACCATGAGCCACCATCACCATCACCATAAGAATGCAGATTCCTATGCGAAAAAACCTCACATCA
GCGCATTGAATGCCCCACAATTGGATCAACGCTACAAAAACGAGTTCACGATTGGTGCGGCAGTAGAACC
TTATCAACTACAAAATGAAAAAGACGTACAAATGCTAAAGCGCCACTTCAACAGCATTGTTGCCGAGAAC
GTAATGAAACCGATCAGCATTCAACCTGAGGAAGGAAAATTCAATTTTGAACAAGCGGATCGAATTGTGA
AGTTCGCTAAGGCAAATGGCATGGATATTCGCTTCCATACACTCGTTTGGCACAGCCAAGTACCTCAATG
GTTCTTTCTTGACAAGGAAGGTAAGCCAATGGTTAATGAATGCGATCCAGTGAAACGTGAACAAAATAAA
CAACTGCTGTTAAAACGACTTGAAACTCATATTAAAACGATCGTCGAGCGGTACAAAGATGACATTAAGT
ACTGGGACGTTGTAAATGAGGTTGTGGGGGACGACGGAAAACTGCGCAACTCTCCATGGTATCAAATCGC
CGGCATCGATTATATTAAAGTGGCATTCCAAGCAGCTAGAAAATATGGCGGAGACAACATTAAGCTTTAC
ATGAATGATTACAATACAGAAGTCGAACCGAAGCGAACCGCTCTTTACAATTTAGTCAAACAACTGAAAG
AAGAGGGTGTTCCGATCGACGGCATCGGCCATCAATCCCACATCCAAATCGGCTGGCCTTCTGAAGCAGA
AATCGAGAAAACGATTAACATGTTCGCCGCTCTCGGTTTAGACAACCAAATCACTGAGCTTGATGTGAGC
ATGTACGGTTGGCCGCCGCGCGCTTACCCGACGTATGACGCCATTCCAAAACAAAAGTTTTTGGATCAGG
CAGCGCGCTATGATCGTTTGTTCAAACTGTATGAAAAGTTGAGCGATAAAATTAGCAACGTCACCTTCTG
GGGCATCGCCGACAATCATACGTGGCTCGACAGCCGTGCGGATGTGTACTATGACGCCAACGGGAATGTT
GTGGTTGACCCGAACGCTCCGTACGCAAAAGTGGAAAAAGGGAAAGGAAAAGATGCGCCGTTCGTTTTTG
GACCGGATTACAAAGTCAAACCCGCATATTGGGCTATTATCGACCACAAAGTGGTACCAAACACTGTTAC
ATCAGCTGTAAAGACACAGTATGTTGAGATCGAATCTGTTGACGGCTTCTACTTCAACACAGAAGACAAG
TTCGATACAGCTCAGATCAAGAAGGCTGTTCTCCACACAGTTTATAACGAAGGCTACACAGGTGATGACG
GCGTGGCTGTAGTTCTCAGAGAATATGAGAGCGAGCCTGTTGATATCACAGCTGAGTTAACATTCGGTGA
TGCAACACCTGCTAACACATACAAGGCTGTTGAAAACAAGTTCGATTACGAGATCCCTGTTTACTACAAC
AACGCTACACTCAAGGATGCTGAGGGCAACGATGCTACAGTAACTGTTTACATCGGTCTCAAGGGCGATA
CAGACCTTAACAACATCGTTGACGGTCGTGACGCTACAGCAACACTTACTTACTACGCTGCAACATCTAC
AGACGGCAAGGATGCTACAACAGTTGCACTTTCACCAAGCACACTGGTTGGCGGCAACCCTGAGTCAGTA
TATGATGACTTCTCTGCATTCCTTAGCGATGTTAAGGTAGACGCTGGTAAGGAACTCACAAGATTCGCTA
AGAAGGCTGAGAGACTTATCGACGGTAGAGATGCTTCAAGCATACTCACATTCTACACTAAGTCTTCTGT
AGATCAGTACAAGGATATGGCTGCTAACGAGCCAAACAAGCTTTGGGATATCGTTACAGGCGATGCTGAA
GAAGAATAAGGATCCGGCTGCTAACAAAGCCCGAAAGGAAGCTGAGTTGGCTGCTGCCACCGCTGAGCAA
TAACTAGCATAACCCCTTGGGGCCTCTAAACGGGTCTTGAGGGGTTTTTTGCTGAAAGGAGGAACTATAT
CCGGATATCCACAGGACGGGTGTGGTCGCCATGATCGCGTAGTCGATAGTGGCTCCAAGTAGCGAAGCGA
GCAGGACTGGGCGGCGGCCAAAGCGGTCGGACAGTGCTCCGAGAACGGGTGCGCATAGAAATTGCATCAA
CGCATATAGCGCTAGCAGCACGCCATAGTGACTGGCGATGCTGTCGGAATGGACGATATCCCGCAAGAGG
CCCGGCAGTACCGGCATAACCAAGCCTATGCCTACAGCATCCAGGGTGACGGTGCCGAGGATGACGATGA
GCGCATTGTTAGATTTCATACACGGTGCCTGACTGCGTTAGCAATTTAACTGTGATAAACTACCGCATTA
AAGCTTATCGATGATAAGCTGTCAAACATGAGAA
