>Addgene plasmid #60865 | pET28a-HIS-Xyl-Xmod-DocIII | depositor partial sequence | sequence record 98101 | His-Xylanase-Xmod-Dockerin III
ATGAGCCACCATCACCATCACCATAAGAATGCAGATTCCTATGCGAAAAAACCTCACATCAGCGCATTGA
ATGCCCCACAATTGGATCAACGCTACAAAAACGAGTTCACGATTGGTGCGGCAGTAGAACCTTATCAACT
ACAAAATGAAAAAGACGTACAAATGCTAAAGCGCCACTTCAACAGCATTGTTGCCGAGAACGTAATGAAA
CCGATCAGCATTCAACCTGAGGAAGGAAAATTCAATTTTGAACAAGCGGATCGAATTGTGAAGTTCGCTA
AGGCAAATGGCATGGATATTCGCTTCCATACACTCGTTTGGCACAGCCAAGTACCTCAATGGTTCTTTCT
TGACAAGGAAGGTAAGCCAATGGTTAATGAATGCGATCCAGTGAAACGTGAACAAAATAAACAACTGCTG
TTAAAACGACTTGAAACTCATATTAAAACGATCGTCGAGCGGTACAAAGATGACATTAAGTACTGGGACG
TTGTAAATGAGGTTGTGGGGGACGACGGAAAACTGCGCAACTCTCCATGGTATCAAATCGCCGGCATCGA
TTATATTAAAGTGGCATTCCAAGCAGCTAGAAAATATGGCGGAGACAACATTAAGCTTTACATGAATGAT
TACAATACAGAAGTCGAACCGAAGCGAACCGCTCTTTACAATTTAGTCAAACAACTGAAAGAAGAGGGTG
TTCCGATCGACGGCATCGGCCATCAATCCCACATCCAAATCGGCTGGCCTTCTGAAGCAGAAATCGAGAA
AACGATTAACATGTTCGCCGCTCTCGGTTTAGACAACCAAATCACTGAGCTTGATGTGAGCATGTACGGT
TGGCCGCCGCGCGCTTACCCGACGTATGACGCCATTCCAAAACAAAAGTTTTTGGATCAGGCAGCGCGCT
ATGATCGTTTGTTCAAACTGTATGAAAAGTTGAGCGATAAAATTAGCAACGTCACCTTCTGGGGCATCGC
CGACAATCATACGTGGCTCGACAGCCGTGCGGATGTGTACTATGACGCCAACGGGAATGTTGTGGTTGAC
CCGAACGCTCCGTACGCAAAAGTGGAAAAAGGGAAAGGAAAAGATGCGCCGTTCGTTTTTGGACCGGATT
ACAAAGTCAAACCCGCATATTGGGCTATTATCGACCACAAAGTGGTACCAAACACTGTTACATCAGCTGT
AAAGACACAGTATGTTGAGATCGAATCTGTTGACGGCTTCTACTTCAACACAGAAGACAAGTTCGATACA
GCTCAGATCAAGAAGGCTGTTCTCCACACAGTTTATAACGAAGGCTACACAGGTGATGACGGCGTGGCTG
TAGTTCTCAGAGAATATGAGAGCGAGCCTGTTGATATCACAGCTGAGTTAACATTCGGTGATGCAACACC
TGCTAACACATACAAGGCTGTTGAAAACAAGTTCGATTACGAGATCCCTGTTTACTACAACAACGCTACA
CTCAAGGATGCTGAGGGCAACGATGCTACAGTAACTGTTTACATCGGTCTCAAGGGCGATACAGACCTTA
ACAACATCGTTGACGGTCGTGACGCTACAGCAACACTTACTTACTACGCTGCAACATCTACAGACGGCAA
GGATGCTACAACAGTTGCACTTTCACCAAGCACACTGGTTGGCGGCAACCCTGAGTCAGTATATGATGAC
TTCTCTGCATTCCTTAGCGATGTTAAGGTAGACGCTGGTAAGGAACTCACAAGATTCGCTAAGAAGGCTG
AGAGACTTATCGACGGTAGAGATGCTTCAAGCATACTCACATTCTACACTAAGTCTTCTGTAGATCAGTA
CAAGGATATGGCTGCTAACGAGCCAAACAAGCTTTGGGATATCGTTACAGGCGATGCTGAAGAAGAATAA
