>Addgene plasmid #60865 | pET28a-HIS-Xyl-Xmod-DocIII | depositor partial sequence | sequence record 98105 | T7 Forward
GATATACCATGAGCCACCATCACCATCACCATAAGAATGCAGATTCCTATGCGAAAAAACCTCACATCAG
CGCATTGAATGCCCCACAATTGGATCAACGCTACAAAAACGAGTTCACGATTGGTGCGGCAGTAGAACCT
TATCAACTACAAAATGAAAAAGACGTACAAATGCTAAAGCGCCACTTCAACAGCATTGTTGCCGAGAACG
TAATGAAACCGATCAGCATTCAACCTGAGGAAGGAAAATTCAATTTTGAACAAGCGGATCGAATTGTGAA
GTTCGCTAAGGCAAATGGCATGGATATTCGCTTCCATACACTCGTTTGGCACAGCCAAGTACCTCAATGG
TTCTTTCTTGACAAGGAAGGTAAGCCAATGGTTAATGAATGCGATCCAGTGAAACGTGAACAAAATAAAC
AACTGCTGTTAAAACGACTTGAAACTCATATTAAAACGATCGTCGAGCGGTACAAAGATGACATTAAGTA
CTGGGACGTTGTAAATGAGGTTGTGGGGGACGACGGAAAACTGCGCAACTCTCCATGGTATCAAATCGCC
GGCATCGATTATATTAAAGTGGCATTCCAAGCAGCTAGAAAATATGGCGGAGACAACATTAAGCTTTACA
TGAATGATTACAATACAGAAGTCGAACCGAAGCGAACCGCTCTTTACAATTTAGTCAAACAACTGAAAGA
AGAGGGTGTTCCGATCGACGGCATCGGCCATCAATCCCACATCCAAATCGGCTGGCCTTCTGAAGCAGAA
ATCGAGAAAACGATTAACATGTTCGCCGCTCTCGGTTTAGACAACCAAATCACTGAGCTTGATGTGAGCA
TGTA
