>Addgene plasmid #60865 | pET28a-HIS-Xyl-Xmod-DocIII | depositor partial sequence | sequence record 98106 | T7 Reverse
CATCGCCGACAATCATACGTGGCTCGACAGCCGTGCGGATGTGTACTATGACGCCAACGGGAATGTTGTG
GTTGACCCGAACGCTCCGTACGCAAAAGTGGAAAAAGGGAAAGGAAAAGATGCGCCGTTCGTTTTTGGAC
CGGATTACAAAGTCAAACCCGCATATTGGGCTATTATCGACCACAAAGTGGTACCAAACACTGTTACATC
AGCTGTAAAGACACAGTATGTTGAGATCGAATCTGTTGACGGCTTCTACTTCAACACAGAAGACAAGTTC
GATACAGCTCAGATCAAGAAGGCTGTTCTCCACACAGTTTATAACGAAGGCTACACAGGTGATGACGGCG
TGGCTGTAGTTCTCAGAGAATATGAGAGCGAGCCTGTTGATATCACAGCTGAGTTAACATTCGGTGATGC
AACACCTGCTAACACATACAAGGCTGTTGAAAACAAGTTCGATTACGAGATCCCTGTTTACTACAACAAC
GCTACACTCAAGGATGCTGAGGGCAACGATGCTACAGTAACTGTTTACATCGGTCTCAAGGGCGATACAG
ACCTTAACAACATCGTTGACGGTCGTGACGCTACAGCAACACTTACTTACTACGCTGCAACATCTACAGA
CGGCAAGGATGCTACAACAGTTGCACTTTCACCAAGCACACTGGTTGGCGGCAACCCTGAGTCAGTATAT
GATGACTTCTCTGCATTCCTTAGCGATGTTAAGGTAGACGCTGGTAAGGAACTCACAAGATTCGCTAAGA
AGGCTGAGAGACTTATCGACGGTAGAGATGCTTCAAGCATACTCACATTCTACACTAAGTCTTCTGTAGA
TCAGTACAAGGATATGGCTGCTAACGAGCCAAACAAGCTTTGGGATATCGTTACAGGCGATGCTGAAGAA
GAATAAGGATCCGGCTGCTAACA
