>Addgene plasmid #60865 | pET28a-HIS-Xyl-Xmod-DocIII | addgene partial sequence | sequence record 100329 | T7 5'-TAATACGACTCACTATAGGG-3'
TTTTGTTTAACTTTAAGAAGGAGATATACCATGAGCCACCATCACCATCACCATAAGAATGCAGATTCCT
ATGCGAAAAAACCTCACATCAGCGCATTGAATGCCCCACAATTGGATCAACGCTACAAAAACGAGTTCAC
GATTGGTGCGGCAGTAGAACCTTATCAACTACAAAATGAAAAAGACGTACAAATGCTAAAGCGCCACTTC
AACAGCATTGTTGCCGAGAACGTAATGAAACCGATCAGCATTCAACCTGAGGAAGGAAAATTCAATTTTG
AACAAGCGGATCGAATTGTGAAGTTCGCTAAGGCAAATGGCATGGATATTCGCTTCCATACACTCGTTTG
GCACAGCCAAGTACCTCAATGGTTCTTTCTTGACAAGGAAGGTAAGCCAATGGTTAATGAATGCGATCCA
GTGAAACGTGAACAAAATAAACAACTGCTGTTAAAACGACTTGAAACTCATATTAAAACGATCGTCGAGC
GGTACAAAGATGACATTAAGTACTGGGACGTTGTAAATGAGGTTGTGGGGGACGACGGAAAACTGCGCAA
CTCTCCATGGTATCAAATCGCCGGCATCGATTATATTAAAGTGGCATTCCAAGCAGCTAGAAAATATGGC
GGAGACAACATTAAGCTTTACATGAATGATTACAATACAGAAGTCGAACCGAAGCGAACCGCTCTTTACA
ATTTAGTCAAACAACTGAAAGAAGAGGGTGTTCCGATCGACGGCATCGGCCATCAATCCCACATCC
