>Addgene plasmid #60865 | pET28a-HIS-Xyl-Xmod-DocIII | addgene partial sequence | sequence record 100330 | T7term 5'-GCTAGTTATTGCTCAGCGG-3'
AGCAGCCGGATCCTTATTCTTCTTCAGCATCGCCTGTAACGATATCCCAAAGCTTGTTTGGCTCGTTAGC
AGCCATATCCTTGTACTGATCTACAGAAGACTTAGTGTAGAATGTGAGTATGCTTGAAGCATCTCTACCG
TCGATAAGTCTCTCAGCCTTCTTAGCGAATCTTGTGAGTTCCTTACCAGCGTCTACCTTAACATCGCTAA
GGAATGCAGAGAAGTCATCATATACTGACTCAGGGTTGCCGCCAACCAGTGTGCTTGGTGAAAGTGCAAC
TGTTGTAGCATCCTTGCCGTCTGTAGATGTTGCAGCGTAGTAAGTAAGTGTTGCTGTAGCGTCACGACCG
TCAACGATGTTGTTAAGGTCTGTATCGCCCTTGAGACCGATGTAAACAGTTACTGTAGCATCGTTGCCCT
CAGCATCCTTGAGTGTAGCGTTGTTGTAGTAAACAGGGATCTCGTAATCGAACTTGTTTTCAACAGCCTT
GTATGTGTTAGCAGGTGTTGCATCACCGAATGTTAACTCAGCTGTGATATCAACAGGCTCGCTCTCATAT
TCTCTGAGAACTACAGCCACGCCGTCATCACCTGTGTAGCCTTCGTTATAAACTGTGTGGAGAACAGCCT
TCTTGATCTGAGCTGTATCGAACTTGTCTTCTGTGTTGAAGTAGAAGCCGTCAACAGATTCGATCTCAAC
ATACTGTGTCTTTACAGCTGATGTAACAGTGTTTGGTACCACTTTGTGGTCGATAATAGCCCAATATGCG
GGTTTGACTTTGTAATCCGGTCC
